>Addgene plasmid #45845 | Tet-O-FUW-Zfp536 | depositor full sequence | sequence record 64384 | Tet-O-FUW-Zfp536 sequence 12298 bps
AATTCGCCACCATGGAAGAAGCGAGTCTGTGCCTTGGAGTGTCCTCGACGGCACCGGAAGCTGAGCCTCA
TCTGAGCGGCCCAGTCCTCAATGGCCAGTATGCCATGAGCCAGAAGTTGCACCAGATCACTTCCCAGCTC
AGCCATGCCTTTCCTGAGTTGCACCCGCGGCCCAACCCAGAGGAGAAGACACCTGCGGCCCTTGAGGAGA
AGGCCCACGTGCCCATGAGCGGACAGTCCATGGGCAGCCAAATGGCACTGCTGGCCAACCAGCTGGGCCG
TGATGTAGACAACAGCCTCAATGGGCGTGTGGATCTGCAGCAGTTCCTCAATGGGCAGAACCTAGGAATC
ATGTCTCAGATGAGTGACATTGAGGATGATGCCCGAAAGAACCGGAAGTATCCGTGTCCCCTGTGTGGCA
AGCGTTTCCGGTTCAATAGCATCCTCTCCCTGCACATGCGCACTCACACCGGTGAGAAGCCATTCAAGTG
CCCCTACTGCGACCACCGCGCGGCCCAAAAAGGAAACCTCAAGATCCACCTGCGGACCCACAAGCTGGGC
AACTTGGGGAAGGGGCGCGGGCGGGTACGTGAGGAGAACCGTCTGCTGCACGAGCTGGAGGAGAGGGCCA
TCCTGCGGGACAAGCAAATGAAGGGCAGCCTGCTGCAGCCAAGGTCTGATCTCAAGCCCTTGGCACATGC
CCAGCAGGCCCCGTTGGCCACCTGCAACTTGGCCTTGCCTCCCAACCATAGCGTGCCCGATGTAGCCCAC
CCGGCACCTTCCCCCAAGCCGGCCAATTTGCAGGAGGATTCGGTGACCCCGGCTGCGGGCTTCCGATGCA
CCTTTTGCAAAGGCAAATTCAAGAAGCGAGAAGAGCTGGATCGCCACATCCGCATTTTGCATAAGCCCTA
CAAGTGCACACTGTGTGACTTTGCCGCCTCCCAGGAGGAGGAGCTCATCAGTCACGTGGAGAAGGCCCAT
ATCACTGCGGAGTCTGCCCAGGGCCAGGGCCCCAATGGTGGGGGAGAGCAGTCAGCAAACGAGTTCCGCT
GTGAGGTATGTGGCCAGGTGTTCAGCCAGGCCTGGTTCCTGAAGGGCCACATGCGCAAGCACAAAGACTC
TTTTGAGCACTGCTGCCAGATATGTGGGCGGCGCTTCAAAGAGCCTTGGTTCCTGAAGAATCACATGAAG
GTCCACCTCAACAAGCTATCGGTGAAGAACAAATCCCCCACTGAGCCTGAGGTGGCGGTGCCCATGGGTG
GCCTGTCCCAGGAGGCCCATGCCAACCTATACTCTAGGTACCTCTCCTGCCTGCAGAGTGGCTTTATGGC
CCCAGACAAAGCCAGTCTGAATGAGCCCTCTCAGCTCTATGGCAAGGGGGAGCTCCCGGCCAAGGAGAAG
GAGGTTCTGGGAAAGCTACTGTCTCCCATTTCCAGTATGGCTCACAGTGTCCCCGAGGGGGACAAGCACT
CCCTCCTGGGCTGCCTCAACCTCGTGCCACCACTGAAATCCAGCTGCATCGAGCGGTTGCAGGCAGCTGC
CAAAGCTGCAGAAATGGACCCTGTGAATAGCTATCAGGCCTGGCAGCTCATGGCCAGGGGCATGGCCATG
GAACACGGCTTCTTATCTAAAGAGCATCAGCTCTCGCGCAACCACGAAGACCCTTTGGCAAACACCGGAG
TTCTGTTTGATAAGGAGAAGCGGGAGTACGTGTTAGTGGGAGCAGATGGCTCCAAGCAGAAAATGCCTGC
TGATTTGGTTCACAGCACTAAAGTGGGCAATCAGAGAGACCTGCCAAATAAGCTCGACCCTCTAGAAGGC
AGTCGGGAATTTTTGTCACATGGGCTCAACCAGACGCTAGACTACAACCTGCAGGGTCCTGGGAACATGA
AAGAGAAACCCACTGAGTGCCCGGATTGTGGACGGGTTTTCCGAACCTACCACCAGGTGGTCGTGCATTC
TCGAGTCCACAAGCGGGACCGCAAGAGCGATGAGGACGCTCTGCACGTGGGTGTGGGCCTGGAGGAGAGG
CGAGGCTCAGGCAGCGACCAGGAGTCCCAGTCAGTGAGCCGCTCCACCACACCTGGCTCCTCTAACGTGA
CTGAGGAGAGTGGGGCCGGAGGTGGCCTGTCGCAGACCGGAAGCGCCCAAGAGGATAGTCCACACCCCTC
TTCACCATCTTCCTCAGACATCGGCGAGGAGGCCGGGAGAGCCGGTGGCGTCCAGCAGCAGGCGCTGCTT
CGAGACAGGAACCTGGGCTCGGCCATGAAGGACTGCCCGTACTGTGGGAAGACTTTCCGGACTTCCCATC
ACCTTAAGGTCCACCTGAGGATACACACAGGTGAGAAGCCCTATAAGTGTCCTCACTGTGACTATGCTGG
CACCCAGTCAGCGTCCCTGAAGTATCACCTGGAGAGACACCATCGGGAGCGGCAGAATGGAGCCGGGCCC
CTGTCAGGACAGCCCCCGAACCAGGAGCACAAGGATGAGACCTCTAGCAAAGCGCCTATGTTCATCAGGC
CGGACATCCTTCGAGGGGCTTTTAAGGGTCTCCCCGGAATCGACTTCCGAGGTGGTCCCGCCTCTCAGCA
GTGGACAGCCGGCATGCTCTCCTCCGGAGATCATTCAGGGCAGGCCACTGGCATGCCCTCAGAGCTGTCT
TCAGATGCCCTAAAAGGCTCCGACCTTCCTTCCAAAAGCTCCCACTACTCGGAGATCGGAAGAGCTTATC
AAAACATCGTGAGCAACGGTGTGAATTTCCAAGGGTCCCTGCAGGCCTTCATGGACAGCTTTGTCCTCAG
CTCTTTGAAGAAAAAGGACACAAAGGACAAGGTCCCGTCTGATGCCCATCCCATGAAAGCCCATACTGCA
GAGGGTGGAGAGGAGAAAGCAAGCATGAAGCCCTCCCAGCGAAAGTCTGAGAAGTCTCAGTACGAACCTC
TGGACTTGTCCGTGCGGCCAGACGCCCCCACTCTCCCTGGCTCCTCCGTGACCGTGCAAGACAGCATCGC
GTGGCACGGCTGCTTGTTCTGCGCTTTCACCACCTCGTCCATGGAGCTGATGGCCCTTCACCTCCAGGCC
AACCACCTAGGCAGAGCAAAACGCAAAGATCACCCCACAGGGGTGACAGTCAACTGCAAAGAGCAGGGGC
GGGAGGCCAGCAAGGTCTCTGTACTGCCTTCCCTACAGTCAAACAAAGAGATGGCCCTTCCTAGCGCTGT
TGGTGTGCTCGACTCTGCTCCTGAGAAGTTGGCCCAAGGGCCAGCCAAAGAGACTCTAGGGGACCCGAAG
AGTGGTCAGTGGCCCAACCACATGGACCCTGCCTTTTGTACCTTTCCATCTGACTTCTACAAACAGTTTG
GCGTTTACCCCGCTATGGTTGGCTCAGGGGCCCCGGGCTCCTGCCTCAACAAGAACACCGAGGGGAAAAC
CCACCCAGATGACGACGCCCCTATCCTGATCCCGGAAACCACGAACAAAAACACTACTGATGACCTCTCA
GATATTGCCTCCTCCGAGGACATGGACTCCTCCAAGGGAGAAAACAATGAGGACGAGGAGCTAGACACCG
AACCAGAAATGACGAGCAAGCCTCTGTCTGCTCTCAGCAAGGATGGCAGCAGTGAGGGCGGCGACAGCCT
GCTGTCCCCAGGCGCCCCGCAGCCCATCCAGGGACTGGTCTCACCTTTAGCCCAAGCAGCCGAGGAACAG
TGGCACAGCCCAGGCCTCCTTCCTGCCCAGGACCCCTCGGCGGGGCTGCCCAAACCAGAGCGGGGTCCCC
CGGGCTTGGAGAAACCTATGAGCATGCTGTCGGTCCTCAGGGCCTACAGCGCCGATGGCTTAGCAGCCTT
TAACGGGCTTGCTAGCAGCACAGCAAATTCTGGATGTATCAAGAGGCCAGACTTGTGTGGTAAGTTTTAG
GAATTCGATATCAAGCTTATCGATAATCAACCTCTGGATTACAAAATTTGTGAAAGATTGACTGGTATTC
TTAACTATGTTGCTCCTTTTACGCTATGTGGATACGCTGCTTTAATGCCTTTGTATCATGCTATTGCTTC
CCGTATGGCTTTCATTTTCTCCTCCTTGTATAAATCCTGGTTGCTGTCTCTTTATGAGGAGTTGTGGCCC
GTTGTCAGGCAACGTGGCGTGGTGTGCACTGTGTTTGCTGACGCAACCCCCACTGGTTGGGGCATTGCCA
CCACCTGTCAGCTCCTTTCCGGGACTTTCGCTTTCCCCCTCCCTATTGCCACGGCGGAACTCATCGCCGC
CTGCCTTGCCCGCTGCTGGACAGGGGCTCGGCTGTTGGGCACTGACAATTCCGTGGTGTTGTCGGGGAAA
TCATCGTCCTTTCCTTGGCTGCTCGCCTGTGTTGCCACCTGGATTCTGCGCGGGACGTCCTTCTGCTACG
TCCCTTCGGCCCTCAATCCAGCGGACCTTCCTTCCCGCGGCCTGCTGCCGGCTCTGCGGCCTCTTCCGCG
TCTTCGCCTTCGCCCTCAGACGAGTCGGATCTCCCTTTGGGCCGCCTCCCCGCATCGATACCGTCGACCT
CGAGACCTAGAAAAACATGGAGCAATCACAAGTAGCAATACAGCAGCTACCAATGCTGATTGTGCCTGGC
TAGAAGCACAAGAGGAGGAGGAGGTGGGTTTTCCAGTCACACCTCAGGTACCTTTAAGACCAATGACTTA
CAAGGCAGCTGTAGATCTTAGCCACTTTTTAAAAGAAAAGGGGGGACTGGAAGGGCTAATTCACTCCCAA
CGAAGACAAGATATCCTTGATCTGTGGATCTACCACACACAAGGCTACTTCCCTGATTGGCAGAACTACA
CACCAGGGCCAGGGATCAGATATCCACTGACCTTTGGATGGTGCTACAAGCTAGTACCAGTTGAGCAAGA
GAAGGTAGAAGAAGCCAATGAAGGAGAGAACACCCGCTTGTTACACCCTGTGAGCCTGCATGGGATGGAT
GACCCGGAGAGAGAAGTATTAGAGTGGAGGTTTGACAGCCGCCTAGCATTTCATCACATGGCCCGAGAGC
TGCATCCGGACTGTACTGGGTCTCTCTGGTTAGACCAGATCTGAGCCTGGGAGCTCTCTGGCTAACTAGG
GAACCCACTGCTTAAGCCTCAATAAAGCTTGCCTTGAGTGCTTCAAGTAGTGTGTGCCCGTCTGTTGTGT
GACTCTGGTAACTAGAGATCCCTCAGACCCTTTTAGTCAGTGTGGAAAATCTCTAGCAGGGCCCGTTTAA
ACCCGCTGATCAGCCTCGACTGTGCCTTCTAGTTGCCAGCCATCTGTTGTTTGCCCCTCCCCCGTGCCTT
CCTTGACCCTGGAAGGTGCCACTCCCACTGTCCTTTCCTAATAAAATGAGGAAATTGCATCGCATTGTCT
GAGTAGGTGTCATTCTATTCTGGGGGGTGGGGTGGGGCAGGACAGCAAGGGGGAGGATTGGGAAGACAAT
AGCAGGCATGCTGGGGATGCGGTGGGCTCTATGGCTTCTGAGGCGGAAAGAACCAGCTGGGGCTCTAGGG
GGTATCCCC
[124 nt withheld, positions 5540-5663]
C
[91 nt withheld, positions 5665-5755]
A
[49 nt withheld, positions 5757-5805]
CCTTTGACGTTGGAGTCCACGTTCTTT
[37 nt withheld, positions 5833-5869]
ACCCTATCTCGGTCTATTCTTTTGATTTATAAGGGATTTTGCCGATTTCGGCCTATTGGTTAAAAAATGA
GCTGATTTAACAAAAATTTAACGCGAATTAATTCTGTGGAATGTGTGTCAGTTAGGGTGTGGAAAGTCCC
CAGGCTCCCCAGCAGGCAGAAGTATGCAAAGCATGCATCTCAATTAGTCAGCAACCAGGTGTGGAAAGTC
CCCAGGCTCCCCAGCAGGCAGAAGTATGCAAAGCATGCATCTCAATTAGTCAGCAACCATAGTCCCGCCC
CTAACTCCGCCCATCCCGCCCCTAACTCCGCCCAGTTCCGCCCATTCTCCGCCCCATGGCTGACTAATTT
TTTTTATTTATGCAGAGGCCGAGGCCGCCTCTGCCTCTGAGCTATTCCAGAAGTAGTGAGGAGGCTTTTT
TGGAGGCCTAGGCTTTTGCAAAAAGCTCCCGGGAGCTTGTATATCCATTTTCGGATCTGATCAGCACGTG
TTGACAATTAATCATCGGCATAGTATATCGGCATAGTATAATACGACAAGGTGAGGAACTAAACCATGGC
CAAGTTGACCAGTGCCGTTCCGGTGCTCACCGCGCGCGACGTCGCCGGAGCGGTCGAGTTCTGGACCGAC
CGGCTCGGGTTCTCCCGGGACTTCGTGGAGGACGACTTCGCCGGTGTGGTCCGGGACGACGTGACCCTGT
TCATCAGCGCGGTCCAGGACCAGGTGGTGCCGGACAACACCCTGGCCTGGGTGTGGGTGCGCGGCCTGGA
CGAGCTGTACGCCGAGTGGTCGGAGGTCGTGTCCACGAACTTCCGGGACGCCTCCGGGCCGGCCATGACC
GAGATCGGCGAGCAGCCGTGGGGGCGGGAGTTCGCCCTGCGCGACCCGGCCGGCAACTGCGTGCACTTCG
TGGCCGAGGAGCAGGACTGACACGTGCTACGAGATTTCGATTCCACCGCCGCCTTCTATGAAAGGTTGGG
CTTCGGAATCGTTTTCCGGGACGCCGGCTGGATGATCCTCCAGCGCGGGGATCTCATGCTGGAGTTCTTC
GCCCACCCCAACTTGTTTATTGCAGCTTATAATGGTTACAAATAAAGCAATAGCATCACAAATTTCACAA
ATAAAGCATTTTTTTCACTGCATTCTAGTTGTGGTTTGTCCAAACTCATCAATGTATCTTATCATGTCTG
TATACCGTCGACCTCTAGCTAGAGCTTGGCGTAATCATGGTCATAGCTGTTTCCTGTGTGAAATTGTTAT
CCGCTCACAATTCCACACAACATACGAGCCGGAAGCATAAAGTGTAAAGCCTGGGGTGCCTAATGAGTGA
GCTAACTCACATTAATTGCGTTGCGCTCACTGCCCGCTTTCCAGTCGGGAAACCTGTCGTGCCAGCTGCA
TTAATGAATCGGCCAACGCGCGGGGAGAGGCGGTTTGCGTATTGGGCGCTCTTCCGCTTCCTCGCTCACT
GACTCGCTGCGCTCGGTCGTTCGGCTGCGGCGAGCGGTATCAGCTCACTCAAAGGCGGTAATACGGTTAT
CCACAGAATCAGGGGATAACGCAGGAAAGAACATGTGAGCAAAAGGCCAGCAAAAGGCCAGGAACCGTAA
AAAGGCCGCGTTGCTGGCGTTTTTCCATAGGCTCCGCCCCCCTGACGAGCATCACAAAAATCGACGCTCA
AGTCAGAGGTGGCGAAACCCGACAGGACTATAAAGATACCAGGCGTTTCCCCCTGGAAGCTCCCTCGTGC
GCTCTCCTGTTCCGACCCTGCCGCTTACCGGATACCTGTCCGCCTTTCTCCCTTCGGGAAGCGTGGCGCT
TTCTCATAGCTCACGCTGTAGGTATCTCAGTTCGGTGTAGGTCGTTCGCTCCAAGCTGGGCTGTGTGCAC
GAACCCCCCGTTCAGCCCGACCGCTGCGCCTTATCCGGTAACTATCGTCTTGAGTCCAACCCGGTAAGAC
ACGACTTATCGCCACTGGCAGCAGCCACTGGTAACAGGATTAGCAGAGCGAGGTATGTAGGCGGTGCTAC
AGAGTTCTTGAAGTGGTGGCCTAACTACGGCTACACTAGAAGAACAGTATTTGGTATCTGCGCTCTGCTG
AAGCCAGTTACCTTCGGAAAAAGAGTTGGTAGCTCTTGATCCGGCAAACAAACCACCGCTGGTAGCGGTG
GTTTTTTTGTTTGCAAGCAGCAGATTACGCGCAGAAAAAAAGGATCTCAAGAAGATCCTTTGATCTTTTC
TACGGGGTCTGACGCTCAGTGGAACGAAAACTCACGTTAAGGGATTTTGGTCATGAGATTATCAAAAAGG
ATCTTCACCTAGATCCTTTTAAATTAAAAATGAAGTTTTAAATCAATCTAAAGTATATATGAGTAAACTT
GGTCTGACAGTTACCAATGCTTAATCAGTGAGGCACCTATCTCAGCGATCTGTCTATTTCGTTCATCCAT
AGTTGCCTGACTCCCCGTCGTGTAGATAACTACGATACGGGAGGGCTTACCATCTGGCCCCAGTGCTGCA
ATGATACCGCGAGACCCACGCTCACCGGCTCCAGATTTATCAGCAATAAACCAGCCAGCCGGAAGGGCCG
AGCGCAGAAGTGGTCCTGCAACTTTATCCGCCTCCATCCAGTCTATTAATTGTTGCCGGGAAGCTAGAGT
AAGTAGTTCGCCAGTTAATAGTTTGCGCAACGTTGTTGCCATTGCTACAGGCATCGTGGTGTCACGCTCG
TCGTTTGGTATGGCTTCATTCAGCTCCGGTTCCCAACGATCAAGGCGAGTTACATGATCCCCCATGTTGT
GCAAAAAAGCGGTTAGCTCCTTCGGTCCTCCGATCGTTGTCAGAAGTAAGTTGGCCGCAGTGTTATCACT
CATGGTTATGGCAGCACTGCATAATTCTCTTACTGTCATGCCATCCGTAAGATGCTTTTCTGTGACTGGT
GAGTACTCAACCAAGTCATTCTGAGAATAGTGTATGCGGCGACCGAGTTGCTCTTGCCCGGCGTCAATAC
GGGATAATACCGCGCCACATAGCAGAACTTTAAAAGTGCTCATCATTGGAAAACGTTCTTCGGGGCGAAA
ACTCTCAAGGATCTTACCGCTGTTGAGATCCAGTTCGATGTAACCCACTCGTGCACCCAACTGATCTTCA
GCATCTTTTACTTTCACCAGCGTTTCTGGGTGAGCAAAAACAGGAAGGCAAAATGCCGCAAAAAAGGGAA
TAAGGGCGACACGGAAATGTTGAATACTCATACTCTTCCTTTTTCAATATTATTGAAGCATTTATCAGGG
TTATTGTCTCATGAGCGGATACATATTTGAATGTATTTAGAAAAATAAACAAATAGGGGTTCCGCGCACA
TTTCCCCGAAAAGTGCCACCTGACGTCGACGGATCGGGAGATCTCCCGATCCCCTATGGTGCACTCTCAG
TACAATCTGCTCTGATGCCGCATAGTTAAGCCAGTATCTGCTCCCTGCTTGTGTGTTGGAGGTCGCTGAG
TAGTGCGCGAGCAAAATTTAAGCTACAACAAGGCAAGGCTTGACCGACAATTGCATGAAGAATCTGCTTA
GGGTTAGGCGTTTTGCGCTGCTTCGCGATGTACGGGCCAGATATACGCGTTGACATTGATTATTGACTAG
TTATTAATAGTAATCAATTACGGGGTCATTAGTTCATAGCCCATATATGGAGTTCCGCGTTACATAACTT
ACGGTAAATGGCCCGCCTGGCTGACCGCCCAACGACCCCCGCCCATTGACGTCAATAATGACGTATGTTC
CCATAGTAACGCCAATAGGGACTTTCCATTGACGTCAATGGGTGGAGTATTTACGGTAAACTGCCCACTT
GGCAGTACATCAAGTGTATCATATGCCAAGTACGCCCCCTATTGACGTCAATGACGGTAAATGGCCCGCC
TGGCATTATGCCCAGTACATGACCTTATGGGACTTTCCTACTTGGCAGTACATCTACGTATTAGTCATCG
CTATTACCATGGTGATGCGGTTTTGGCAGTACATCAATGGGCGTGGATAGCGGTTTGACTCACGGGGATT
TCCAAGTCTCCACCCCATTGACGTCAATGGGAGTTTGTTTTGGCACCAAAATCAACGGGACTTTCCAAAA
TGTCGTAACAACTCCGCCCCATTGACGCAAATGGGCGGTAGGCGTGTACGGTGGGAGGTCTATATAAGCA
GCGCGTTTTGCCTGTACTGGGTCTCTCTGGTTAGACCAGATCTGAGCCTGGGAGCTCTCTGGCTAACTAG
GGAACCCACTGCTTAAGCCTCAATAAAGCTTGCCTTGAGTGCTTCAAGTAGTGTGTGCCCGTCTGTTGTG
TGACTCTGGTAACTAGAGATCCCTCAGACCCTTTTAGTCAGTGTGGAAAATCTCTAGCAGTGGCGCCCGA
ACAGGGACTTGAAAGCGAAAGGGAAACCAGAGGAGCTCTCTCGACGCAGGACTCGGCTTGCTGAAGCGCG
CACGGCAAGAGGCGAGGGGCGGCGACTGGTGAGTACGCCAAAAATTTTGACTAGCGGAGGCTAGAAGGAG
AGAGATGGGTGCGAGAGCGTCAGTATTAAGCGGGGGAGAATTAGATCGCGATGGGAAAAAATTCGGTTAA
GGCCAGGGGGAAAGAAAAAATATAAATTAAAACATATAGTATGGGCAAGCAGGGAGCTAGAACGATTCGC
AGTTAATCCTGGCCTGTTAGAAACATCAGAAGGCTGTAGACAAATACTGGGACAGCTACAACCATCCCTT
CAGACAGGATCAGAAGAACTTAGATCATTATATAATACAGTAGCAACCCTCTATTGTGTGCATCAAAGGA
TAGAGATAAAAGACACCAAGGAAGCTTTAGACAAGATAGAGGAAGAGCAAAACAAAAGTAAGACCACCGC
ACAGCAAGCGGCCGCTGATCTTCAGACCTGGAGGAGGAGATATGAGGGACAATTGGAGAAGTGAATTATA
TAAATATAAAGTAGTAAAAATTGAACCATTAGGAGTAGCACCCACCAAGGCAAAGAGAAGAGTGGTGCAG
AGAGAAAAAAGAGCAGTGGGAATAGGAGCTTTGTTCCTTGGGTTCTTGGGAGCAGCAGGAAGCACTATGG
GCGCAGCGTCAATGACGCTGACGGTACAGGCCAGACAATTATTGTCTGGTATAGTGCAGCAGCAGAACAA
TTTGCTGAGGGCTATTGAGGCGCAACAGCATCTGTTGCAACTCACAGTCTGGGGCATCAAGCAGCTCCAG
GCAAGAATCCTGGCTGTGGAAAGATACCTAAAGGATCAACAGCTCCTGGGGATTTGGGGTTGCTCTGGAA
AACTCATTTGCACCACTGCTGTGCCTTGGAATGCTAGTTGGAGTAATAAATCTCTGGAACAGATTTGGAA
TCACACGACCTGGATGGAGTGGGACAGAGAAATTAACAATTACACAAGCTTAATACACTCCTTAATTGAA
GAATCGCAAAACCAGCAAGAAAAGAATGAACAAGAATTATTGGAATTAGATAAATGGGCAAGTTTGTGGA
ATTGGTTTAACATAACAAATTGGCTGTGGTATATAAAATTATTCATAATGATAGTAGGAGGCTTGGTAGG
TTTAAGAATAGTTTTTGCTGTACTTTCTATAGTGAATAGAGTTAGGCAGGGATATTCACCATTATCGTTT
CAGACCCACCTCCCAACCCCGAGGGGACCCGACAGGCCCGAAGGAATAGAAGAAGAAGGTGGAGAGAGAG
ACAGAGACAGATCCATTCGATTAGTGAACGGATCGGCACTGCGTGCGCCAATTCTGCAGACAAATGGCAG
TATTCATCCACAATTTTAAAAGAAAAGGGGGGATTGGGGGGTACAGTGCAGGGGAAAGAATAGTAGACAT
AATAGCAACAGACATACAAACTAAAGAATTACAAAAACAAATTACAAAAATTCAAAATTTTCGGGTTTAT
TACAGGGACAGCAGAGATCCAGTTTGGTTACTCGAGTTTACCACTCCCTATCAGTGATAGAGAAAAGTGA
AAGTCGAGTTTACCACTCCCTATCAGTGATAGAGAAAAGTGAAAGTCGAGTTTACCACTCCCTATCAGTG
ATAGAGAAAAGTGAAAGTCGAGTTTACCACTCCCTATCAGTGATAGAGAAAAGTGAAAGTCGAGTTTACC
ACTCCCTATCAGTGATAGAGAAAAGTGAAAGTCGAGTTTACCACTCCCTATCAGTGATAGAGAAAAGTGA
AAGTCGAGTTTACCACTCCCTATCAGTGATAGAGAAAAGTGAAAGTCGAGCTCGGTACCCGGGTCGAGTA
GGCGTGTACGGTGGGAGGCCTATATAAGCAGAGCTCGTTTAGTGAACCGTCAGATCGCCTGGAGACGCCA
TCCACGCTGTTTTGACCTCCATAGAAGACACCGGGACCGATCCAGCCTCCGCGGCCCCG
Features (pLannotate 1.2.2; 32 found; start..end, strand, type, name):
     12..3917    +  CDS            Znf536: ZN536_MOUSE - Also known as Kiaa0390, Zfp536. Experimental evidence at transcript level: Swiss-Prot protein existence level 2. May be involved in transcriptional regulation. Recognizes and binds 2 copies of the core DNA sequence 5'-CCCCCA-3' (By similarity). From Mus musculus (Mouse).
   3919..3945    +  misc_feature   MCS (fragment): pBluescript multiple cloning site
   3945..4533    +  misc_feature   WPRE: woodchuck hepatitis virus posttranscriptional regulatory element
   4470..5051    +  CDS            nef (fragment): NEF_HV1H2 - Experimental evidence at protein level: Swiss-Prot protein existence level 1. Extracellular Nef protein targets CD4(+) T-lymphocytes for apoptosis by interacting with CXCR4 surface receptors. From Human immunodeficiency virus type 1 group M subtype B (isolate HXB2) (HIV-1).
   5058..5238    +  LTR            5' LTR (truncated): truncated 5' long terminal repeat (LTR) from HIV-1
   5270..5494    +  polyA_signal   bGH poly(A) signal: bovine growth hormone polyadenylation signal
   5498..5519    +  promoter       SV40 promoter (fragment): SV40 enhancer and early promoter
   5540..5968    +  rep_origin     f1 ori (sequence partly withheld): f1 bacteriophage origin of replication; arrow indicates direction of (+) strand synthesis
   5982..6311    +  promoter       SV40 promoter: SV40 enhancer and early promoter
   6359..6406    +  promoter       EM7 promoter: synthetic bacterial promoter&nbsp
   6425..6799    +  CDS            BleoR: antibiotic-binding protein; Sh ble from Streptoalloteichus hindustanus; confers resistance to bleomycin, phleomycin, and Zeocin™
   6809..6934    +  CDS            ble (fragment): BLE_KLEPN - Experimental evidence at protein level: Swiss-Prot protein existence level 1. Binding protein with a strong affinity to the bleomycin family of antibiotics. Binds to CL990; an antimitotic-antibiotic compound. From Klebsiella pneumoniae.
   6929..7050    +  polyA_signal   SV40 poly(A) signal: SV40 polyadenylation signal
   7121..7143    -  protein_bind   lac operator (fragment): The lac repressor binds to the lac operator to inhibit transcription in E. coli. This inhibition can be relieved by adding lactose or isopropyl-β-D-thiogalactopyranoside (IPTG). lac repressor encoded by lacI
   7147..7177    -  promoter       lac promoter: promoter for the E. coli lac operon
   7192..7213    -  protein_bind   CAP binding site: CAP binding activates transcription in the presence of cAMP. E. coli catabolite activator protein
   7226..7318    -  CDS            lacI (fragment): lac repressor; lacI; The lac repressor binds to the lac operator to inhibit transcription in E. coli. This inhibition can be relieved by adding lactose or isopropyl-β-D-thiogalactopyranoside (IPTG).
   7501..8089    -  rep_origin     ori: high-copy-number ColE1/pMB1/pBR322/pUC origin of replication
   8260..9120    -  CDS            AmpR: β-lactamase; bla; confers resistance to ampicillin, carbenicillin, and related antibiotics
   9121..9225    -  promoter       AmpR promoter: bla
   9284..9336    -  misc_feature   bom (fragment): basis of mobility region from pBR322
   9491..9870    +  enhancer       CMV enhancer: human cytomegalovirus immediate early enhancer
   9871..10070   +  promoter       CMV promoter: human cytomegalovirus (CMV) immediate early promoter
  10088..10268   +  LTR            5' LTR (truncated): truncated 5' long terminal repeat (LTR) from HIV-1
  10315..10440   +  misc_feature   HIV-1 Ψ: packaging signal of human immunodeficiency virus type 1
  10424..10787   +  CDS            HIV-1 gag (fragment): gag protein from human immunodeficiency virus 1; gag
  10933..11166   +  misc_feature   RRE: The Rev response element (RRE) of HIV-1 allows for Rev-dependent mRNA export from the nucleus to the cytoplasm.
  11543..11643   +  CDS            Rev (fragment): human immunodeficiency virus 1 (HIV-1) Rev protein; rev; enhances nuclear export of unspliced and incompletely spliced viral mRNAs
  11693..11810   +  misc_feature   cPPT/CTS: central polypurine tract and central termination sequence of HIV-1
  11864..12134   +  protein_bind   tetracycline response element: contains seven copies of the tetracycline operator tetO tetracycline repressor TetR
  12145..12162   +  misc_feature   MCS (fragment): pUC18/19 multiple cloning site
  12167..12204   +  promoter       minimal CMV promoter: human cytomegalovirus (CMV) immediate early promoter
