[The description below was written by a language model from this plasmid's Addgene catalogue record and pLannotate feature annotations shown in this document.]
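Description:
Tet-O-FUW-Zfp536 is a doxycycline-inducible HIV-1-based lentiviral transfer plasmid that carries the mouse zinc finger transcription factor Zfp536 (also called Znf536) in the Tet-O-FUW backbone. It is propagated in E. coli as a high-copy plasmid through a ColE1/pUC-type origin with ampicillin selection (AmpR), and the record lists a recombination-deficient strain, as is common for LTR-containing vectors. The backbone also contains an f1 origin and an SV40/EM7-driven bleomycin/Zeocin resistance cassette with an SV40 poly(A). This cassette lies outside the LTR-flanked region, so it would not be packaged into virus.

The viral genome is transcribed in packaging cells from a CMV enhancer/promoter fused to a truncated 5' LTR. This is followed by the Ψ packaging signal with a partial gag sequence, the Rev response element for Rev-dependent nuclear export, and the cPPT/CTS. The internal expression cassette consists of a tetracycline response element with seven tetO copies joined to a minimal CMV promoter. It drives the roughly 3.9 kb Zfp536 coding sequence, which was cloned into EcoRI sites. No epitope tag or reporter is annotated. A WPRE downstream of the insert enhances transcript stability and expression, and the genome ends in a truncated 3' LTR followed by a bGH poly(A) signal.

No transactivator is encoded on the plasmid, so induction requires a tetracycline-controlled transactivator such as rtTA supplied separately, consistent with the promoter's "Tet-ON" designation. The associated publication concerns direct lineage conversion to oligodendroglial cells, which suggests the construct was used for inducible expression of Zfp536 as a candidate reprogramming factor in transduced mammalian cells.
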