Addgene plasmid #45845: Tet-O-FUW-Zfp536
Depositing lab: Marius Wernig. Depositing organization: Stanford University. Publication: Generation of oligodendroglial cells by direct lineage conversion. Yang N, Zuchero JB, Ahlenius H, Marro S, Ng YH, Vierbuchen T, Hawkins JS, Geissler R, Barres BA, Wernig M. Nat Biotechnol. 2013 May;31(5):434-9. doi: 10.1038/nbt.2564. Epub 2013 Apr 14. PubMed 23584610.
Backbone
  Vector backbone: Tet-O-FUW
  Vector type: Mammalian Expression, Lentiviral
Growth in bacteria
  Bacterial resistance: Ampicillin, 100 μg/mL
  Growth temperature: 37°C
  Growth strain: Stbl3
  Copy number: High Copy
Gene/Insert
  Gene/Insert name: Zfp536
  Species: M. musculus (mouse)
  Insert size (bp): 3909
  GenBank ID: NM_172385.2
  Entrez Gene: Zfp536 (a.k.a. 9630010P11Rik, Znf536, mKIAA0390)
  Promoter: Tet-ON
  Cloning method: Restriction Enzyme; 5′ cloning site EcoRI (not destroyed); 3′ cloning site EcoRI (not destroyed)
  Sequencing primers: 5′ LNCX; 3′ WPRE-R
Terms and licenses: Academic/Nonprofit Terms; Industry Terms: Not Available to Industry
How to cite: Tet-O-FUW-Zfp536 was a gift from Marius Wernig (Addgene plasmid # 45845 ; http://n2t.net/addgene:45845 ; RRID:Addgene_45845)
