>Addgene plasmid #45845 | Tet-O-FUW-Zfp536 | addgene partial sequence | sequence record 66577 | LNCX 5'-AGCTCGTTTAGTGAACCGTCAGATC-3'
CTCCATAGAAGACACCGGGACCGATCCAGCCTCCGCGGCCCCGAATTCACCATGGAAGAAGCGAGTCTGT
GCCTTGGAGTGTCCTCGACGGCACCGGAAGCTGAGCCTCATCTGAGCGGCCCAGTCCTCAATGGCCAGTA
TGCCATGAGCCAGAAGTTGCACCAGATCACTTCCCAGCTCAGCCATGCCTTTCCTGAGTTGCACCCGCGG
CCCAACCCAGAGGAGAAGACACCTGCGGCCCTTGAGGAGAAGGCCCACGTGCCCATGAGCGGACAGTCCA
TGGGCAGCCAAATGGCACTGCTGGCCAACCAGCTGGGCCGTGATGTAGACAACAGCCTCAATGGGCGTGT
GGATCTGCAGCAGTTCCTCAATGGGCAGAACCTAGGAATCATGTCTCAGATGAGTGACATTGAGGATGAT
GCCCGAAAGAACCGGAAGTATCCGTGTCCCCTGTGTGGCAAGCGTTTCCGGTTCAATAGCATCCTCTCCC
TGCACATGCGCACTCACACCGGTGAGAAGCCATTCAAGTGCCCCTACTGCGACCACCGCGCGGCCCAAAA
AGGAAACCTCAAGATCCACCTGCGGACCCACAAGCTGGGCAACTTGGGGAAGGGGCGCGGGCGGGTACGT
GAGGAGAACCGTCTGCTGCACGAGCTGGAGGAGAGGGCCATCCTGCGGGACAAGCAAATGAAGGGCAGCC
TGCTGCAGCCAAGGTCTGATCTCAAGCCCTTGGCACATGCCCAGCAGGCCCCGTTGG
